Addgene plasmid #50704: ptCMV-153/47-VR-NG
Purpose: Final destination vector
Depositing lab: Takashi Yamamoto. Depositing organization: Hiroshima University. Publication: Repeating pattern of non-RVD variations in DNA-binding modules enhances TALEN activity. Sakuma T, Ochiai H, Kaneko T, Mashimo T, Tokumasu D, Sakane Y, Suzuki K, Miyamoto T, Sakamoto N, Matsuura S, Yamamoto T. Sci Rep. 2013 Nov 29;3:3379. doi: 10.1038/srep03379. PubMed 24287550.
Backbone
  Vector backbone: pCMV
  Vector type: TALEN
  Selectable markers: Hygromycin
Growth in bacteria
  Bacterial resistance: Ampicillin, 100 μg/mL
  Growth temperature: 37°C
  Growth strain: XL1 Blue
  Copy number: High Copy
Gene/Insert
  Gene/Insert name: TALEN-FokI nuclease backbone
  Species: Xanthamonas oryzae
  Promoter: CMV
  Tag / fusion protein: Flag (N terminal on insert)
  Cloning method: Unknown
  Sequencing primers: 5′ ccactgcttactggcttatcgaa; 3′ acagtgggagtggcaccttc
Terms and licenses: Academic/Nonprofit Terms; Industry Terms: Not Available to Industry
How to cite: ptCMV-153/47-VR-NG was a gift from Takashi Yamamoto (Addgene plasmid # 50704 ; http://n2t.net/addgene:50704 ; RRID:Addgene_50704)
