[The description below was written by a language model from this plasmid's Addgene catalogue record and pLannotate feature annotations shown in this document.]
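Description:
ptCMV-153/47-VR-NG is a mammalian expression plasmid on a pCMV backbone that serves as a final destination vector for assembling TALENs, that is, custom nucleases made by fusing a TAL effector DNA-binding domain to the FokI cleavage domain. It is maintained in E. coli at high copy through a ColE1/pUC-type origin with ampicillin selection. It also carries an SV40 promoter–driven hygromycin phosphotransferase cassette with an SV40 polyadenylation signal for selection in mammalian cells. Short f1 ori, KanR, ble and lacZα fragments in the annotation appear to be remnants of earlier cloning steps rather than functional parts.

The expression unit begins with the CMV enhancer and promoter, followed by a T7 promoter and a Xenopus β-globin 5′ UTR; this arrangement would allow both direct expression in transfected cells and in vitro transcription of mRNA. Next come an N-terminal FLAG tag and a TAL effector N-terminal segment from Xanthomonas, annotated by homology to AvrXa10. Between this and the C-terminal TAL segment sits a reverse-oriented lacZα stuffer with lac promoter, operator and pBluescript MCS remnants. This stuffer presumably marks where the assembled repeat array is inserted, so that its loss can be scored by blue/white screening, although the record lists the cloning method as unknown. Downstream are a short TAL C-terminal region (annotated as AvrBs3-like), the FokI nuclease domain and a bGH polyadenylation signal. The name probably refers to the lengths of the truncated N- and C-terminal TAL scaffold (153/47) and to a built-in final repeat with an NG residue pair, but the record does not define these terms. The associated publication concerns non-RVD variations in the DNA-binding modules that enhance TALEN activity.
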