Features (pLannotate 1.2.2; 30 found; start..end, strand, type, name):
     95..203     +  rep_origin     f1 ori (fragment): f1 bacteriophage origin of replication; arrow indicates direction of (+) strand synthesis
    217..546     +  promoter       SV40 promoter: SV40 enhancer and early promoter
    595..1617    +  CDS            hph: KHYB_ECOLX - Experimental evidence at protein level: Swiss-Prot protein existence level 1. The aminoglycoside phosphotransferases achieve inactivation of their antibiotic substrates by phosphorylation. Only phosphorylates hygromycin and closely related compounds such as demethyl analogs and destomycin. From Escherichia coli.
   1630..1755    +  CDS            ble (fragment): BLE_KLEPN - Experimental evidence at protein level: Swiss-Prot protein existence level 1. Binding protein with a strong affinity to the bleomycin family of antibiotics. Binds to CL990; an antimitotic-antibiotic compound. From Klebsiella pneumoniae.
   1750..1871    +  polyA_signal   SV40 poly(A) signal: SV40 polyadenylation signal
   1924..2784    -  CDS            AmpR: β-lactamase; bla; confers resistance to ampicillin, carbenicillin, and related antibiotics
   2787..2883    -  promoter       AmpR promoter (fragment): bla
   2913..2937    -  CDS            KanR (fragment): aminoglycoside phosphotransferase; aph(3')-Ia; confers resistance to kanamycin
   3048..3636    +  rep_origin     ori: high-copy-number ColE1/pMB1/pBR322/pUC origin of replication
   3861..3878    +  terminator     rrnB T2 terminator (fragment): transcription terminator T2 from the E. coli rrnB gene
   3903..3922    -  CDS            lacZα (fragment): LacZα fragment of β-galactosidase; lacZ fragment
   4378..4394    +  protein_bind   lac operator: The lac repressor binds to the lac operator to inhibit transcription in E. coli. This inhibition can be relieved by adding lactose or isopropyl-β-D-thiogalactopyranoside (IPTG). lac repressor encoded by lacI
   4421..4800    +  enhancer       CMV enhancer: human cytomegalovirus immediate early enhancer
   4801..5004    +  promoter       CMV promoter: human cytomegalovirus (CMV) immediate early promoter
   5000..5033    +  LTR            5' LTR (truncated) (fragment): truncated 5' long terminal repeat (LTR) from HIV-1
   5049..5067    +  promoter       T7 promoter: promoter for bacteriophage T7 RNA polymerase
   5075..5117    +  5'UTR          Xenopus globin 5'-UTR: translational enhancer from the 5'-UTR of the major beta-globin gene of Xenopus laevis
   5179..5198    +  CDS            3xFLAG (fragment): three tandem FLAG® epitope tags
   5227..5703    +  CDS            avrXa10 (fragment): AVX10_XANOO - Experimental evidence at protein level: Swiss-Prot protein existence level 1. Avirulence protein. Induces the hypersensitive response (HR)in rice plants carrying the resistance gene Xa10. Activity depends on the presence of the core repeat domains; replacement with repeat domains from other proteins (AvrBs3 of X.euvesicatoria (AC P14727) or AvrXa7 of this organism) does not elicit the HR. Probably acts as a transcription factor in its host plant (rice) to induce plant resistance or disease. From Xanthomonas oryzae pv. oryzae.
   5705..5723    -  rep_origin     f1 ori (fragment): f1 bacteriophage origin of replication; arrow indicates direction of (+) strand synthesis
   5728..5883    -  CDS            lacZα (fragment): LacZα fragment of β-galactosidase; lacZ fragment
   5891..5909    +  promoter       T7 promoter: promoter for bacteriophage T7 RNA polymerase
   5918..5941    -  misc_feature   MCS (fragment): pBluescript multiple cloning site
   5957..5975    -  promoter       T3 promoter: promoter for bacteriophage T3 RNA polymerase
   6020..6036    -  protein_bind   lac operator: The lac repressor binds to the lac operator to inhibit transcription in E. coli. This inhibition can be relieved by adding lactose or isopropyl-β-D-thiogalactopyranoside (IPTG). lac repressor encoded by lacI
   6044..6074    -  promoter       lac promoter: promoter for the E. coli lac operon
   6089..6110    -  protein_bind   CAP binding site: CAP binding activates transcription in the presence of cAMP. E. coli catabolite activator protein
   6209..6352    +  CDS            avrBs3 (fragment): AVRB3_XANEU - Experimental evidence at protein level: Swiss-Prot protein existence level 1. Avirulence protein. Acts as a transcription factor in C.annuum plants. In susceptible plants lacking the Bs3 resistance gene induces expression of a number of genes, including genes homologous to a family of auxin-induced genes, alpha-expansin genes, pectate lyase, anthocyanidin glucoside rhamnosyl transferase and at least one transcription factor, UPA20. Their expression leads to plant hypertrophy in mesophyll cells, probably mainly mediated by UPA20 (PubMed:17962565). In resistant plants induces the h
   6356..6943    +  CDS            fokIR (fragment): T2F1_PLAOK - Also known as rfoKI. Experimental evidence at protein level: Swiss-Prot protein existence level 1. Recognizes the double-stranded sequence 5'-GGATG-3'/3'-CATCC- 5' and cleaves respectively 14 bases after G-1 and 13 bases before C-1. From Planomicrobium okeanokoites (Planococcus okeanokoites) (Flavobacterium okeanokoites).
   6961..94      +  polyA_signal   bGH poly(A) signal (across the origin): bovine growth hormone polyadenylation signal
>Addgene plasmid #50704 | ptCMV-153/47-VR-NG | depositor full sequence | sequence record 75857 | ptCMV-153/47-VR-NG sequence 6978 bps
AGCCATCTGTTGTTTGCCCCTCCCCCGTGCCTTCCTTGACCCTGGAAGGTGCCACTCCCACTGTCCTTTC
CTAATAAAATGAGGAAATTGCATCACAACACTCAACCCTATCTCGGTCTATTCTTTTGATTTATAAGGGA
TTTTGCCGATTTCGGCCTATTGGTTAAAAAATGAGCTGATTTAACAAAAATTTAACGCGAATTAATTCTG
TGGAATGTGTGTCAGTTAGGGTGTGGAAAGTCCCCAGGCTCCCCAGCAGGCAGAAGTATGCAAAGCATGC
ATCTCAATTAGTCAGCAACCAGGTGTGGAAAGTCCCCAGGCTCCCCAGCAGGCAGAAGTATGCAAAGCAT
GCATCTCAATTAGTCAGCAACCATAGTCCCGCCCCTAACTCCGCCCATCCCGCCCCTAACTCCGCCCAGT
TCCGCCCATTCTCCGCCCCATGGCTGACTAATTTTTTTTATTTATGCAGAGGCCGAGGCCGCCTCTGCCT
CTGAGCTATTCCAGAAGTAGTGAGGAGGCTTTTTTGGAGGCCTAGGCTTTTGCAAAAAGCTCCCGGGAGC
TTGTATATCCATTTTCGGATCTGATCAGCACGTGATGAAAAAGCCTGAACTCACCGCGACGTCTGTCGAG
AAGTTTCTGATCGAAAAGTTCGACAGCGTTTCCGACCTGATGCAGCTCTCGGAGGGCGAAGAATCTCGTG
CTTTCAGCTTCGATGTAGGAGGGCGTGGATATGTCCTGCGGGTAAATAGCTGCGCCGATGGTTTCTACAA
AGATCGTTATGTTTATCGGCACTTTGCATCGGCCGCGCTCCCGATTCCGGAAGTGCTTGACATTGGGGAA
TTCAGCGAGAGCCTGACCTATTGCATCTCCCGCCGTGCACAGGGTGTCACGTTGCAAGACCTGCCTGAAA
CCGAACTGCCCGCTGTTCTGCAGCCGGTCGCGGAGGCCATGGATGCGATCGCTGCGGCCGATCTTAGCCA
GACGAGCGGGTTCGGCCCATTCGGACCGCAAGGAATCGGTCAATACACTACATGGCGTGATTTCATATGC
GCGATTGCTGATCCCCATGTGTATCACTGGCAAACTGTGATGGACGACACCGTCAGTGCGTCCGTCGCGC
AGGCTCTCGATGAGCTGATGCTTTGGGCCGAGGACTGCCCCGAAGTCCGGCACCTCGTGCACGCGGATTT
CGGCTCCAACAATGTCCTGACGGACAATGGCCGCATAACAGCGGTCATTGACTGGAGCGAGGCGATGTTC
GGGGATTCCCAATACGAGGTCGCCAACATCTTCTTCTGGAGGCCGTGGTTGGCTTGTATGGAGCAGCAGA
CGCGCTACTTCGAGCGGAGGCATCCGGAGCTTGCAGGATCGCCGCGGCTCCGGGCGTATATGCTCCGCAT
TGGTCTTGACCAACTCTATCAGAGCTTGGTTGACGGCAATTTCGATGATGCAGCTTGGGCGCAGGGTCGA
TGCGACGCAATCGTCCGATCCGGAGCCGGGACTGTCGGGCGTACACAAATCGCCCGCAGAAGCGCGGCCG
TCTGGACCGATGGCTGTGTAGAAGTACTCGCCGATAGTGGAAACCGACGCCCCAGCACTCGTCCGAGGGC
AAAGGAATAGCACGTGCTACGAGATTTCGATTCCACCGCCGCCTTCTATGAAAGGTTGGGCTTCGGAATC
GTTTTCCGGGACGCCGGCTGGATGATCCTCCAGCGCGGGGATCTCATGCTGGAGTTCTTCGCCCACCCCA
ACTTGTTTATTGCAGCTTATAATGGTTACAAATAAAGCAATAGCATCACAAATTTCACAAATAAAGCATT
TTTTTCACTGCATTCTAGTTGTGGTTTGTCCAAACTCATCAATGTATCTTATCATGTCTGTATACCGTCG
ACCTCTAGCTAGAGCTTGGCGTAATCATGGTCATTACCAATGCTTAATCAGTGAGGCACCTATCTCAGCG
ATCTGTCTATTTCGTTCATCCATAGTTGCCTGACTCCCCGTCGTGTAGATAACTACGATACGGGAGGGCT
TACCATCTGGCCCCAGCGCTGCGATGATACCGCGAGAACCACGCTCACCGGCTCCGGATTTATCAGCAAT
AAACCAGCCAGCCGGAAGGGCCGAGCGCAGAAGTGGTCCTGCAACTTTATCCGCCTCCATCCAGTCTATT
AATTGTTGCCGGGAAGCTAGAGTAAGTAGTTCGCCAGTTAATAGTTTGCGCAACGTTGTTGCCATCGCTA
CAGGCATCGTGGTGTCACGCTCGTCGTTTGGTATGGCTTCATTCAGCTCCGGTTCCCAACGATCAAGGCG
AGTTACATGATCCCCCATGTTGTGCAAAAAAGCGGTTAGCTCCTTCGGTCCTCCGATCGTTGTCAGAAGT
AAGTTGGCCGCAGTGTTATCACTCATGGTTATGGCAGCACTGCATAATTCTCTTACTGTCATGCCATCCG
TAAGATGCTTTTCTGTGACTGGTGAGTACTCAACCAAGTCATTCTGAGAATAGTGTATGCGGCGACCGAG
TTGCTCTTGCCCGGCGTCAATACGGGATAATACCGCGCCACATAGCAGAACTTTAAAAGTGCTCATCATT
GGAAAACGTTCTTCGGGGCGAAAACTCTCAAGGATCTTACCGCTGTTGAGATCCAGTTCGATGTAACCCA
CTCGTGCACCCAACTGATCTTCAGCATCTTTTACTTTCACCAGCGTTTCTGGGTGAGCAAAAACAGGAAG
GCAAAATGCCGCAAAAAAGGGAATAAGGGCGACACGGAAATGTTGAATACTCATATTCTTCCTTTTTCAA
TATTATTGAAGCATTTATCAGGGTTATTGTCTCATGAGCGGATACATATTTGAATGTATTTAGAAAAATA
AACAAATAGGGGTCAGTGTTACAACCAATTAACCAATTCTGAACATTATCGCGAGCCCATTTATACCTGA
ATATGGCTCATAACACCCCTTGCTCATGACCAAAATCCCTTAACGTGAGTTACGCGCGCGTCGTTCCACT
GAGCGTCAGACCCCGTAGAAAAGATCAAAGGATCTTCTTGAGATCCTTTTTTTCTGCGCGTAATCTGCTG
CTTGCAAACAAAAAAACCACCGCTACCAGCGGTGGTTTGTTTGCCGGATCAAGAGCTACCAACTCTTTTT
CCGAAGGTAACTGGCTTCAGCAGAGCGCAGATACCAAATACTGTTCTTCTAGTGTAGCCGTAGTTAGCCC
ACCACTTCAAGAACTCTGTAGCACCGCCTACATACCTCGCTCTGCTAATCCTGTTACCAGTGGCTGCTGC
CAGTGGCGATAAGTCGTGTCTTACCGGGTTGGACTCAAGACGATAGTTACCGGATAAGGCGCAGCGGTCG
GGCTGAACGGGGGGTTCGTGCACACAGCCCAGCTTGGAGCGAACGACCTACACCGAACTGAGATACCTAC
AGCGTGAGCTATGAGAAAGCGCCACGCTTCCCGAAGGGAGAAAGGCGGACAGGTATCCGGTAAGCGGCAG
GGTCGGAACAGGAGAGCGCACGAGGGAGCTTCCAGGGGGAAACGCCTGGTATCTTTATAGTCCTGTCGGG
TTTCGCCACCTCTGACTTGAGCGTCGATTTTTGTGATGCTCGTCAGGGGGGCGGAGCCTATGGAAAAACG
CCAGCAACGCGGCCTTTTTACGGTTCCTGGCCTTTTGCTGGCCTTTTGCTCACATGTTCTTTCCTGCGTT
ATCCCCTGATTCTGTGGATAACCGTATTACCGCCTTTGAGTGAGCTGATACCGCTCGCCGCAGCCGAACG
ACCGAGCGCAGCGAGTCAGTGAGCGAGGAAGCGGAAGGCGAGAGTAGGGAACTGCCAGGCATCAAACTAA
GCAGAAGGCCCCTGACGGATGGCCTTTTTGCGTTTCTACAAACTCTTTCTGTGTTGTAAAACGACGGCCA
GTCTTAAGCTCGGGCCCCCTGGGCGGTTCTGATAACGAGTAATCGTTAATCCGCAAATAACGTAAAAACC
CGCTTCGGCGGGTTTTTTTATGGGGGGAGTTTAGGGAAAGAGCATTTGTCAGAATATTTAAGGGCGCCTG
TCACTTTGCTTGATATATGAGAATTATTTAACCTTATAAATGAGAAAAAAGCAACGCACTTTAAATAAGA
TACGTTGCTTTTTCGATTGATGAACACCTATAATTAAACTATTCATCTATTATTTATGATTTTTTGTATA
TACAATATTTCTAGTTTGTTAAAGAGAATTAAGAAAATAAATCTCGAAAATAATAAAGGGAAAATCAGTT
TTTGATATCAAAATTATACATGTCAACGATAATACAAAATATAATACAAACTATAAGATGTTATCAGTAT
TTATTATCATTTAGAATAAATTTTGTGTCGCCCTTAATTGTGAGCGGATAACAATTACGAGCTTCATGCA
CAGTGGCGTTGACATTGATTATTGACTAGTTATTAATAGTAATCAATTACGGGGTCATTAGTTCATAGCC
CATATATGGAGTTCCGCGTTACATAACTTACGGTAAATGGCCCGCCTGGCTGACCGCCCAACGACCCCCG
CCCATTGACGTCAATAATGACGTATGTTCCCATAGTAACGCCAATAGGGACTTTCCATTGACGTCAATGG
GTGGAGTATTTACGGTAAACTGCCCACTTGGCAGTACATCAAGTGTATCATATGCCAAGTACGCCCCCTA
TTGACGTCAATGACGGTAAATGGCCCGCCTGGCATTATGCCCAGTACATGACCTTATGGGACTTTCCTAC
TTGGCAGTACATCTACGTATTAGTCATCGCTATTACCATGGTGATGCGGTTTTGGCAGTACATCAATGGG
CGTGGATAGCGGTTTGACTCACGGGGATTTCCAAGTCTCCACCCCATTGACGTCAATGGGAGTTTGTTTT
GGCACCAAAATCAACGGGACTTTCCAAAATGTCGTAACAACTCCGCCCCATTGACGCAAATGGGCGGTAG
GCGTGTACGGTGGGAGGTCTATATAAGCAGAGCTCTCTGGCTAACTAGAGAACCCACTGCTTACTGGCTT
ATCGAAATTAATACGACTCACTATAGGGAAGCTTCTTGTTCTTTTTGCAGAAGCTCAGAATAAACGCTCA
ACTTTGGCCTCGAGGCCACCATGGCTTCCTCCCCTCCAAAGAAAAAGAGAAAGGTTGCGGCCGCTGACTA
CAAGGATGACGACGATAAAAGTTGGAAGGACGCAAGTGGTTGGTCTAGAATGCATGCGGCCCCGCGACGG
CGTGCTGCGCAACCCTCCGACGCTTCGCCGGCCGCGCAGGTGGATCTACGCACGCTCGGCTACAGTCAGC
AGCAGCAAGAGAAGATCAAACCGAAGGTGCGTTCGACAGTGGCGCAGCACCACGAGGCACTGGTGGGCCA
TGGGTTTACACACGCGCACATCGTTGCGCTCAGCCAACACCCGGCAGCGTTAGGGACCGTCGCTGTCACG
TATCAGCACATAATCACGGCGTTGCCAGAGGCGACACACGAAGACATCGTTGGCGTCGGCAAACAGTGGT
CCGGCGCACGCGCCCTGGAGGCCTTGCTCACGGATGCGGGGGAGTTGAGAGGTCCGCCGTTACAGTTGGA
CACAGGCCAACTTGTGAAGATTGCAAAACGTGGCGGCGTGACCGCAATGGAGGCAGTGCATGCATCGCGC
AATGCGCTCACGGGAGCACCCCTCAAGGAGACGGGCGCCGCTACAGGGCGCGTCCCATTCGCCATTCAGG
CTGCGCAACTGTTGGGAAGGGCGATCGGTGCGGGCCTCTTCGCTATTACGCCAGCTGGCGAAAGGGGGAT
GTGCTGCAAGGCGATTAAGTTGGGTAACGCCAGGGTTTTCCCAGTCACGACGTTGTAAAACGACGGCCAG
TGAGCGCGCGTAATACGACTCACTATAGGGCGAATTGGGTACCGGGCCCCCCCTCGAGGTCCTCCAGCTT
TTGTTCCCTTTAGTGAGGGTTAATTGCGCGCTTGGCGTAATCATGGTCATAGCTGTTTCCTGTGTGAAAT
TGTTATCCGCTCACAATTCCACACAACATACGAGCCGGAAGCATAAAGTGTAAAGCCTGGGGTGCCTAAT
GAGTGAGCTAACTCACATTAATTGCGTTGCGCTCACTGCCCGCTTTCCACCGGTCGTCTCCACCCCTGAG
CAGGTAGTGGCTATTGCATCCAACGGAGGGGGCAGACCCGCACTGGAGTCAATCGTGGCCCAGCTTTCGA
GGCCGGACCCCGCGCTGGCCGCACTCACTAATGATCATCTTGTAGCGCTGGCCTGCCTCGGCGGACGTCC
TGCCATGGATGCAGTGAAAAAGGGATTGCCGCACGCGCCGGAATTGATCAGATCCCAGCTAGTGAAATCT
GAATTGGAAGAGAAGAAATCTGAACTTAGACATAAATTGAAATATGTGCCACATGAATATATTGAATTGA
TTGAAATCGCAAGAAATTCAACTCAGGATAGAATCCTTGAAATGAAGGTGATGGAGTTCTTTATGAAGGT
TTATGGTTATCGTGGTAAACATTTGGGTGGATCAAGGAAACCAGACGGAGCAATTTATACTGTCGGATCT
CCTATTGATTACGGTGTGATCGTTGATACTAAGGCATATTCAGGAGGTTATAATCTTCCAATTGGTCAAG
CAGATGAAATGCAAAGATATGTCGAAGAGAATCAAACAAGAAACAAGCATATCAACCCTAATGAATGGTG
GAAAGTCTATCCATCTTCAGTAACAGAATTTAAGTTCTTGTTTGTGAGTGGTCATTTCAAAGGAAACTAC
AAAGCTCAGCTTACAAGATTGAATCATATCACTAATTGTAATGGAGCTGTTCTTAGTGTAGAAGAGCTTT
TGATTGGTGGAGAAATGATTAAAGCTGGTACATTGACACTTGAGGAAGTGAGAAGGAAATTTAATAACGG
CGAGATAAACTTTTAAAAAATCAGCCTCGACTGTGCCTTCTAGTTGCC
