>Addgene plasmid #50704 | ptCMV-153/47-VR-NG | addgene partial sequence | sequence record 81636 | CMV-F 5'-CGCAAATGGGCGGTAGGCGTG-3'
ACTAGAGAACCCACTGCTTACTGGCTTATCGAAATTAATACGACTCACTATAGGGAAGCTTCTTGTTCTT
TTTGCAGAAGCTCAGAATAAACGCTCAACTTTGGCCTCGAGGCCACCATGGCTTCCTCCCCTCCAAAGAA
AAAGAGAAAGGTTGCGGCCGCTGACTACAAGGATGACGACGATAAAAGTTGGAAGGACGCAAGTGGTTGG
TCTAGAATGCATGCGGCCCCGCGACGGCGTGCTGCGCAACCCTCCGACGCTTCGCCGGCCGCGCAGGTGG
ATCTACGCACGCTCGGCTACAGTCAGCAGCAGCAAGAGAAGATCAAACCGAAGGTGCGTTCGACAGTGGC
GCAGCACCACGAGGCACTGGTGGGCCATGGGTTTACACACGCGCACATCGTTGCGCTCAGCCAACACCCG
GCAGCGTTAGGGACCGTCGCTGTCACGTATCAGCACATAATCACGGCGTTGCCAGAGGCGACACACGAAG
ACATCGTTGGCGTCGGCAAACAGTGGTCCGGCGCACGCGCCCTGGAGGCCTTGCTCACGGATGCGGGGGA
GTTGAGAGGTCCGCCGTTACAGTTGGACACAGGCCAACTTGTGAAGATTGCAAAACGTGGCGGCGTGACC
GCAATGGAGGCAGTGCATGCATCGCGCAATGCGCTCACGGGAGCACCCCTCAAGGAGACGGGCGCCGCTA
CAGGGCGCGTCCCATTCGCCATTCAGGCTGCGCAACTGTTGGGAAGGGCGATCGGTGCGGGCCTCTTCGC
TATTACGCCAGCTGGCGAAAGGGGGATGTGCTGCAAGGCGATTAAGTTGGGTAACGCCAGGGTTTT
