>Addgene plasmid #50704 | ptCMV-153/47-VR-NG | addgene partial sequence | sequence record 81637 | pBABE3 5'-ACCCTAACTGACACACATTCC-3'
AATCAGCTCATTTTTTAACCAATAGGCCGAAATCGGCAAAATCCCTTATAAATCAAAAGAATAGACCGAG
ATAGGGTTGAGTGTTGTGATGCAATTTCCTCATTTTATTAGGAAAGGACAGTGGGAGTGGCACCTTCCAG
GGTCAAGGAAGGCACGGGGGAGGGGCAAACAACAGATGGCTGGCAACTAGAAGGCACAGTCGAGGCTGAT
TTTTTAAAAGTTTATCTCGCCGTTATTAAATTTCCTTCTCACTTCCTCAAGTGTCAATGTACCAGCTTTA
ATCATTTCTCCACCAATCAAAAGCTCTTCTACACTAAGAACAGCTCCATTACAATTAGTGATATGATTCA
ATCTTGTAAGCTGAGCTTTGTAGTTTCCTTTGAAATGACCACTCACAAACAAGAACTTAAATTCTGTTAC
TGAAGATGGATAGACTTTCCACCATTCATTAGGGTTGATATGCTTGTTTCTTGTTTGATTCTCTTCGACA
TATCTTTGCATTTCATCTGCTTGACCAATTGGAAGATTATAACCTCCTGAATATGCCTTAGTATCAACGA
TCACACCGTAATCAATAGGAGATCCGACAGTATAAATTGCTCCGTCTGGTTTCCTTGATCCACCCAAATG
TTTACCACGATAACCATAAACCTTCATAAAGAACTCCATCACCTTCATTTCAAGGATTCTATCCTGAGTT
GAATTTCTTGCGATTTCAATCAATTCAATATATTCATGTGGCACATATTTCAATTTATGTCTAAGTTCAG
ATTTCTTCTCTTCCAATTCAGATTTCACTAGCTGGGATCTGATCAATTCCGGCGCGTGCGGCAATCCCTT
TTTCACTGCATCCATGGCAGGACGTCCGCCGAGGCAGGCCAGCGCTACAAGATGATCATTAGTGAGTGCG
GCCAGCGCGGGGTCCGGCCTCGAA
