>Addgene plasmid #50704 | ptCMV-153/47-VR-NG | addgene partial sequence | sequence record 82033 | M13pUC-Fwd 5'-CCCAGTCACGACGTTGTAAAACG-3'
ACTATAGGGCGAATTGGGTACCGGGCCCCCCCTCGAGGTCCTCCAGCTTTTGTTCCCTTTAGTGAGGGTT
AATTGCGCGCTTGGCGTAATCATGGTCATAGCTGTTTCCTGTGTGAAATTGTTATCCGCTCACAATTCCA
CACAACATACGAGCCGGAAGCATAAAGTGTAAAGCCTGGGGTGCCTAATGAGTGAGCTAACTCACATTAA
TTGCGTTGCGCTCACTGCCCGCTTTCCACCGGTCGTCTCCACCCCTGAGCAGGTAGTGGCTATTGCATCC
AACGGAGGGGGCAGACCCGCACTGGAGTCAATCGTGGCCCAGCTTTCGAGGCCGGACCCCGCGCTGGCCG
CACTCACTAATGATCATCTTGTAGCGCTGGCCTGCCTCGGCGGACGTCCTGCCATGGATGCAGTGAAAAA
GGGATTGCCGCACGCGCCGGAATTGATCAGATCCCAGCTAGTGAAATCTGAATTGGAAGAGAAGAAATCT
GAACTTAGACATAAATTGAAATATGTGCCACATGAATATATTGAATTGATTGAAATCGCAAGAAATTCAA
CTCAGGATAGAATCCTTGAAATGAAGGTGATGGAGTTCTTTATGAAGGTTTATGGTTATCGTGGTAAACA
TTTGGGTGGATCAAGGAAACCAGACGGAGCAATTTATACTGTCGGATCTCCTATTGATTACGGTGTGATC
GTTGATACTAAGGCATATTCAGGAGGTTATAATCTTCCAATTGGTCAAGCAGATGAAATGCAAAGATATG
TCGAAGAGAATCAAACAAGAAACAAGCATATCAACCCTAATGAATGGTGGAAA
